Addgene plasmid #43299: II-CCAA
Depositing lab: Chad Cowan & Kiran Musunuru. Depositing organization: Harvard University. Publication: A TALEN Genome-Editing System for Generating Human Stem Cell-Based Disease Models. Ding Q, Lee YK, Schaefer EA, Peters DT, Veres A, Kim K, Kuperwasser N, Motola DL, Meissner TB, Hendriks WT, Trevisan M, Gupta RM, Moisan A, Banks E, Friesen M, Schinzel RT, Xia F, Tang A, Xia Y, Figueroa E, Wann A, Ahfeldt T, Daheron L, Zhang F, Rubin LL, Peng LF, Chung RT, Musunuru K, Cowan CA. Cell Stem Cell. 2012 Dec 12. pii: S1934-5909(12)00645-5. doi: 10.1016/j.stem.2012.11.011. PubMed 23246482.
Backbone
  Vector backbone: pCRII-TOPO
  Backbone manufacturer: Invitrogen
  Backbone size w/o insert (bp): 3973
  Vector type: Bacterial Cloning
Growth in bacteria
  Bacterial resistance: Ampicillin and Kanamycin, 100 & 50 μg/mL
  Growth temperature: 37°C
  Growth strain: Top10
  Copy number: High Copy
Gene/Insert
  Gene/Insert name: II-CCAA
  Species: Synthetic
  Insert size (bp): 426
  Cloning method: TOPO Cloning
  Sequencing primers: 5′ T7; 3′ M13-rev
Terms and licenses: Academic/Nonprofit Terms; Industry Terms: Not Available to Industry
How to cite: II-CCAA was a gift from Chad Cowan & Kiran Musunuru (Addgene plasmid # 43299 ; http://n2t.net/addgene:43299 ; RRID:Addgene_43299)
