[The description below was written by a language model from this plasmid's Addgene catalogue record.]
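Description:
II-CCAA is a bacterial cloning plasmid built on the commercial pCRII-TOPO backbone (about 4 kb without insert), carrying a 426 bp synthetic insert introduced by TOPO cloning. It is a high-copy plasmid maintained in E. coli and selectable with both ampicillin and kanamycin, consistent with the dual resistance markers of this backbone. The insert sits in the TOPO cloning site and can be read from either side with the listed T7 and M13 reverse sequencing primers. No mammalian promoter, tag or reporter is recorded, and the vector type indicates that the plasmid serves as a storage and source vector rather than an expression construct.

The record gives only the insert's name and does not state its function, and no feature table is available. The associated publication describes a TALEN genome-editing system for generating human stem cell-based disease models. In that context, the name plausibly denotes a pre-assembled block of four TAL effector repeat modules specifying the bases C, C, A and A, with "II" marking its position in an ordered assembly scheme. The insert length is roughly what four TAL repeats of about 100 bp each would occupy. This reading is an inference from the name, size and publication, not something stated in the catalogue fields. If correct, the plasmid would be one member of a library of multimer building blocks, from which fragments are taken and joined in order to build custom TALE DNA-binding arrays. Those arrays would then be fused to a nuclease domain in a separate expression vector.
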