>Addgene plasmid #43299 | II-CCAA | depositor partial sequence | sequence record 58564 | II-CCAA sequence 426 bps
CGTCTCGCTTAACCCCAGAGCAGGTCGTGGCGATCGCAAGCCACGACGGAGGAAAGCAAGCCTTGGAAAC
AGTACAGAGGCTGTTGCCTGTGCTGTGCCAAGCGCACGGACTCACCCCAGAGCAGGTCGTGGCGATCGCA
AGCCACGACGGAGGAAAGCAAGCCTTGGAAACAGTACAGAGGCTGTTGCCTGTGCTGTGCCAAGCGCACG
GCCTCACCCCAGAGCAGGTCGTGGCAATCGCCTCCAACATTGGCGGGAAACAGGCACTCGAGACTGTCCA
GCGCCTGCTTCCCGTGCTGTGCCAAGCGCACGGATTAACCCCAGAGCAGGTCGTGGCAATCGCCTCCAAC
ATTGGCGGGAAACAGGCACTCGAGACTGTCCAGCGCCTGCTTCCCGTGCTGTGCCAAGCGCACGGGCTCA
GAGACG
