>Addgene plasmid #43299 | II-CCAA | addgene partial sequence | sequence record 61863 | M13-F20 5'-TGTAAAACGACGGCCAGT-3'
CGAATTGGGCCCTCTAGATGCATGCTCGAGCGGCCGCCAGTGTGATGGATATCTGCAGAATTCGCCCTTA
GTATCTTTCCTGTGCCCACGTCTCTGAGCCCGTGCGCTTGGCACAGCACGGGAAGCAGGCGCTGGACAGT
CTCGAGTGCCTGTTTCCCGCCAATGTTGGAGGCGATTGCCACGACCTGCTCTGGGGTTAATCCGTGCGCT
TGGCACAGCACGGGAAGCAGGCGCTGGACAGTCTCGAGTGCCTGTTTCCCGCCAATGTTGGAGGCGATTG
CCACGACCTGCTCTGGGGTGAGGCCGTGCGCTTGGCACAGCACAGGCAACAGCCTCTGTACTGTTTCCAA
GGCTTGCTTTCCTCCGTCGTGGCTTGCGATCGCCACGACCTGCTCTGGGGTGAGTCCGTGCGCTTGGCAC
AGCACAGGCAACAGCCTCTGTACTGTTTCCAAGGCTTGCTTTCCTCCGTCGTGGCTTGCGATCGCCACGA
CCTGCTCTGGGGTTAAGCGAGACGCGCTAGGACGGCATCTATATAAGGGCGAATTCCAGCACACTGGCGG
CCGTTACTAGTGGATCCGAGCTCGGTACCAAGCTTGGCGTAATCATGGTCATAGCTGTTTCCTGTGTGAA
ATTGTTATCCGCTCACAATTCCACACAACATACGAGCCGGAAGCATAAAGTGTAAAGCCTGGGGTGCCTA
ATGAGTGAGCTAACTCACATTAATTGCGTTGCGCTCACTGCCCGCTTTCCAGTCGGGAAACCTGTCGTGC
CAGCTGCATTAATGAATCGGCCAACGCGCGGGGAGAGGCGGTTTGCGTATTGGGCGCTCTTCCGCTTCCT
CGCTCACTGACTCGCTGCGCTCGGTCGTTCGGCTGCGG
